LOCUS       Exported 6499 bp ds-DNA circular SYN 12-MAY-2021
DEFINITION  synthetic circular DNA
ACCESSION   .
VERSION     .
KEYWORDS    pDS257
SOURCE      synthetic DNA construct
  ORGANISM  synthetic DNA construct
REFERENCE   1 (bases 1 to 6499)
  AUTHORS   Strickland D, Lin Y, Wagner E, Hope CM, Zayner J, Antoniou C,
            Sosnick TR, Weiss EL, Glotzer M
  TITLE     TULIPs: tunable, light-controlled interacting protein tags for cell
            biology.
  JOURNAL   Nat Methods. 2012 Mar 4. doi: 10.1038/nmeth.1904.
  PUBMED    22388287
REFERENCE   2 (bases 1 to 6499)
  AUTHORS   .
  TITLE     Direct Submission
  JOURNAL   Exported May 12, 2021 from SnapGene Server 1.1.58
            http://www.snapgene.com
FEATURES             Location/Qualifiers
     source          1..6499
                     /organism="synthetic DNA construct"
                     /mol_type="other DNA"
     promoter        22..463
                     /gene="S. cerevisiae GAL1"
                     /label=GAL1 promoter
                     /note="inducible promoter, regulated by Gal4"
     protein_bind    22..139
                     /label=UAS
                     /bound_moiety="Gal4"
                     /note="upstream activating sequence mediating
                     Gal4-dependent induction"
     primer_bind     434..457
                     /label=GAL1
                     /note="S. cerevisiae GAL1 promoter, forward primer"
     CDS             792..1505
                     /codon_start=1
                     /product="Aequoria victoria green fluorescent protein"
                     /label=GFP
                     /translation="MSKGEELFTGVVPILVELDGDVNGHKFSVSGEGEGDATYGKLTLK
                     FICTTGKLPVPWPTLVTTFTYGVQCFSRYPDHMKQHDFFKSAMPEGYVQERTIFFKDDG
                     NYKTRAEVKFEGDTLVNRIELKGIDFKEDGNILGHKLEYNYNSHNVYIMADKQKNGIKV
                     NFKIRHNIEDGSVQLADHYQQNTPIGDGPVLLPDNHYLSTQSALSKDPNEKRDHMVLLE
                     FVTAAGITHGMDELYK"
     primer_bind     complement(822..850)
                     /label=GFP-R
                     /note="GFP, reverse primer. Does NOT anneal to EGFP"
     primer_bind     1445..1465
                     /label=GFP-F
                     /note="GFP, forward primer. Does NOT anneal to EGFP"
     terminator      1984..2231
                     /gene="S. cerevisiae CYC1"
                     /label=CYC1 terminator
                     /note="transcription terminator for CYC1"
     primer_bind     complement(2000..2018)
                     /label=CYC1
                     /note="CYC1 transcription termination signal, reverse
                     primer"
     primer_bind     complement(2256..2272)
                     /label=M13 rev
                     /note="common sequencing primer, one of multiple similar
                     variants"
     primer_bind     complement(2256..2272)
                     /label=M13 Reverse
                     /note="In lacZ gene. Also called M13-rev"
     primer_bind     complement(2269..2291)
                     /label=M13/pUC Reverse
                     /note="In lacZ gene"
     protein_bind    2280..2296
                     /label=lac operator
                     /bound_moiety="lac repressor encoded by lacI"
                     /note="The lac repressor binds to the lac operator to
                     inhibit transcription in E. coli. This inhibition can be
                     relieved by adding lactose or
                     isopropyl-beta-D-thiogalactopyranoside (IPTG)."
     promoter        complement(2304..2334)
                     /label=lac promoter
                     /note="promoter for the E. coli lac operon"
     protein_bind    2349..2370
                     /label=CAP binding site
                     /bound_moiety="E. coli catabolite activator protein"
                     /note="CAP binding activates transcription in the presence
                     of cAMP."
     primer_bind     complement(2487..2504)
                     /label=L4440
                     /note="L4440 vector, forward primer"
     rep_origin      complement(2658..3246)
                     /direction=LEFT
                     /label=ori
                     /note="high-copy-number ColE1/pMB1/pBR322/pUC origin of
                     replication"
     primer_bind     complement(2738..2757)
                     /label=pBR322ori-F
                     /note="pBR322 origin, forward primer"
     CDS             complement(3417..4277)
                     /codon_start=1
                     /gene="bla"
                     /product="beta-lactamase"
                     /label=AmpR
                     /note="confers resistance to ampicillin, carbenicillin, and
                     related antibiotics"
                     /translation="MSIQHFRVALIPFFAAFCLPVFAHPETLVKVKDAEDQLGARVGYI
                     ELDLNSGKILESFRPEERFPMMSTFKVLLCGAVLSRIDAGQEQLGRRIHYSQNDLVEYS
                     PVTEKHLTDGMTVRELCSAAITMSDNTAANLLLTTIGGPKELTAFLHNMGDHVTRLDRW
                     EPELNEAIPNDERDTTMPVAMATTLRKLLTGELLTLASRQQLIDWMEADKVAGPLLRSA
                     LPAGWFIADKSGAGERGSRGIIAALGPDGKPSRIVVIYTTGSQATMDERNRQIAEIGAS
                     LIKHW"
     primer_bind     4040..4059
                     /label=Amp-R
                     /note="Ampicillin resistance gene, reverse primer"
     promoter        complement(4278..4382)
                     /gene="bla"
                     /label=AmpR promoter
     primer_bind     4450..4468
                     /label=pBRforEco
                     /note="pBR322 vectors, upsteam of EcoRI site, forward
                     primer"
     promoter        4470..4874
                     /gene="S. cerevisiae LEU2"
                     /label=LEU2 promoter
     CDS             4887..5981
                     /codon_start=1
                     /gene="S. cerevisiae LEU2"
                     /product="3-isopropylmalate dehydrogenase, required for
                     leucine biosynthesis"
                     /label=LEU2
                     /note="yeast auxotrophic marker"
                     /translation="MSAPKKIVVLPGDHVGQEITAEAIKVLKAISDVRSNVKFDFENHL
                     IGGAAIDATGVPLPDEALEASKKVDAVLLGAVGGPKWGTGSVRPEQGLLKIRKELQLYA
                     NLRPCNFASDSLLDLSPIKPQFAKGTDFVVVRELVGGIYFGKRKEDDGDGVAWDSEQYT
                     VPEVQRITRMAAFMALQHEPPLPIWSLDKANVLASSRLWRKTVEETIKNEFPTLKVQHQ
                     LIDSAAMILVKNPTHLNGIIITSNMFGDIISDEASVIPGSLGLLPSASLASLPDKNTAF
                     GLYEPCHGSAPDLPKNKVDPIATILSAAMMLKLSLNLPEEGKAIEDAVKKVLDAGIRTG
                     DLGGSNSTTEVGDAVAEEVKKILA"
     primer_bind     complement(6122..6144)
                     /label=pGEX 3'
                     /note="pGEX vectors, reverse primer"
     primer_bind     6244..6263
                     /label=pRS-marker
                     /note="pRS vectors, use to sequence yeast selectable
                     marker"
     primer_bind     6457..6479
                     /label=M13/pUC Forward
                     /note="In lacZ gene"
     primer_bind     6471..6488
                     /label=M13 Forward
                     /note="In lacZ gene. Also called M13-F20 or M13 (-21)
                     Forward"
     primer_bind     6472..6488
                     /label=M13 fwd
                     /note="common sequencing primer, one of multiple similar
                     variants"
ORIGIN
        1 cgtttaacgg cgcgcctagt acggattaga agccgccgag cgggtgacag ccctccgaag
       61 gaagactctc ctccgtgcgt cctcgtcttc accggtcgcg ttcctgaaac gcagatgtgc
      121 ctcgcgccgc actgctccga acaataaaga ttctacaata ctagctttta tggttatgaa
      181 gaggaaaaat tggcagtaac ctggccccac aaaccttcaa atgaacgaat caaattaaca
      241 accataggat gataatgcga ttagtttttt agccttattt ctggggtaat taatcagcga
      301 agcgatgatt tttgatctat taacagatat ataaatgcaa aaactgcata accactttaa
      361 ctaatacttt caacattttc ggtttgtatt acttcttatt caaatgtaat aaaagtatca
      421 acaaaaaatt gttaatatac ctctatactt taacgtcaag gagaaaaacc ccggattctg
      481 aagcggccgc actagtggat cccccgggct gcaggaattc gatatcaagc ttatcgatac
      541 cgtcgacaat gttgtctttc acaaccaaga atagtttccg cttattactt ttaatactgt
      601 catgcatatc gacgatacgc gcacaatttt tcgtgcaatc atcatcttcg aattcgggtc
      661 tttctaaaaa aaatagaaac atcgtcattg gttgtgtggt tggtattggt gtaccactga
      721 ttctggtgat actggcttta atttacatgt tttgtatcca atcatcaagg acggacgcgt
      781 cgacctcgac aatgagtaaa ggagaagaac ttttcactgg agttgtccca attcttgttg
      841 aattagatgg tgatgttaat gggcacaaat tttctgtcag tggagagggt gaaggtgatg
      901 caacatacgg aaaacttacc cttaaattta tttgcactac tggaaaacta cctgttccat
      961 ggccaacact tgtcactact ttcacttatg gtgttcaatg cttttcaaga tacccagatc
     1021 atatgaaaca gcatgacttt ttcaagagtg ccatgcccga aggttatgta caggaaagaa
     1081 ctatattttt caaagatgac gggaactaca agacacgtgc tgaagtcaag tttgaaggtg
     1141 atacccttgt taatagaatc gagttaaaag gtattgattt taaagaagat ggaaacattc
     1201 ttggacacaa attggaatac aactataact cacacaatgt atacatcatg gcagacaaac
     1261 aaaagaatgg aatcaaagtt aacttcaaaa ttagacacaa cattgaagat ggaagcgttc
     1321 aactagcaga ccattatcaa caaaatactc caattggcga tggccctgtc cttttaccag
     1381 acaaccatta cctgtccaca caatctgccc tttcgaaaga tcccaacgaa aagagagacc
     1441 acatggtcct tcttgagttt gtaacagctg ctgggattac acatggcatg gatgaactat
     1501 acaaaggtgg atctggaggt tcaggtggaa gtcctaggtt ggctactaca cttgaacgta
     1561 ttgagaagaa ctttgtcatt actgacccaa gattgccaga taatcccatt atattcgcgt
     1621 ccgatagttt cttgcagttg acagaatata gccgtgaaga aattttggga agaaactgca
     1681 ggtttctaca aggtcctgaa actgatcgcg cgacagtgag aaaaattaga gatgccatag
     1741 ataaccaaac agaggtcact gttcagctga ttaattatac aaagagtggt aaaaagttct
     1801 ggaacctctt tcacttgcag cctatgcgag atcagaaggg agatgtccag tactttattg
     1861 gggttcagtt ggatggaact gagcatgtcc gagatgctgc cgagagagag gcagtcatgc
     1921 tgattaagaa aactgcagaa gagattgata aagcggtgga tacctgggtg taagcttctc
     1981 gagtcatgta attagttatg tcacgcttac attcacgccc tccccccaca tccgctctaa
     2041 ccgaaaagga aggagttaga caacctgaag tctaggtccc tatttatttt tttatagtta
     2101 tgttagtatt aagaacgtta tttatatttc aaatttttct tttttttctg tacagacgcg
     2161 tgtacgcatg taacattata ctgaaaacct tgcttgagaa ggttttggga cgctcgaagg
     2221 ctttaatttg cggccgcaag cttggcgtaa tcatggtcat agctgtttcc tgtgtgaaat
     2281 tgttatccgc tcacaattcc acacaacata cgagccggaa gcataaagtg taaagcctgg
     2341 ggtgcctaat gagtgagcta actcacatta attgcgttgc gctcactgcc cgctttccag
     2401 tcgggaaacc tgtcgtgcca gctgcattaa tgaatcggcc aacgcgcggg gagaggcggt
     2461 ttgcgtattg ggcgctcttc cgcttcctcg ctcactgact cgctgcgctc ggtcgttcgg
     2521 ctgcggcgag cggtatcagc tcactcaaag gcggtaatac ggttatccac agaatcaggg
     2581 gataacgcag gaaagaacat gtgagcaaaa ggccagcaaa aggccaggaa ccgtaaaaag
     2641 gccgcgttgc tggcgttttt ccataggctc cgcccccctg acgagcatca caaaaatcga
     2701 cgctcaagtc agaggtggcg aaacccgaca ggactataaa gataccaggc gtttccccct
     2761 ggaagctccc tcgtgcgctc tcctgttccg accctgccgc ttaccggata cctgtccgcc
     2821 tttctccctt cgggaagcgt ggcgctttct catagctcac gctgtaggta tctcagttcg
     2881 gtgtaggtcg ttcgctccaa gctgggctgt gtgcacgaac cccccgttca gcccgaccgc
     2941 tgcgccttat ccggtaacta tcgtcttgag tccaacccgg taagacacga cttatcgcca
     3001 ctggcagcag ccactggtaa caggattagc agagcgaggt atgtaggcgg tgctacagag
     3061 ttcttgaagt ggtggcctaa ctacggctac actagaagga cagtatttgg tatctgcgct
     3121 ctgctgaagc cagttacctt cggaaaaaga gttggtagct cttgatccgg caaacaaacc
     3181 accgctggta gcggtggttt ttttgtttgc aagcagcaga ttacgcgcag aaaaaaagga
     3241 tctcaagaag atcctttgat cttttctacg gggtctgacg ctcagtggaa cgaaaactca
     3301 cgttaaggga ttttggtcat gagattatca aaaaggatct tcacctagat ccttttaaat
     3361 taaaaatgaa gttttaaatc aatctaaagt atatatgagt aaacttggtc tgacagttac
     3421 caatgcttaa tcagtgaggc acctatctca gcgatctgtc tatttcgttc atccatagtt
     3481 gcctgactcc ccgtcgtgta gataactacg atacgggagg gcttaccatc tggccccagt
     3541 gctgcaatga taccgcgaga cccacgctca ccggctccag atttatcagc aataaaccag
     3601 ccagccggaa gggccgagcg cagaagtggt cctgcaactt tatccgcctc catccagtct
     3661 attaattgtt gccgggaagc tagagtaagt agttcgccag ttaatagttt gcgcaacgtt
     3721 gttgccattg ctacaggcat cgtggtgtca cgctcgtcgt ttggtatggc ttcattcagc
     3781 tccggttccc aacgatcaag gcgagttaca tgatccccca tgttgtgcaa aaaagcggtt
     3841 agctccttcg gtcctccgat cgttgtcaga agtaagttgg ccgcagtgtt atcactcatg
     3901 gttatggcag cactgcataa ttctcttact gtcatgccat ccgtaagatg cttttctgtg
     3961 actggtgagt actcaaccaa gtcattctga gaatagtgta tgcggcgacc gagttgctct
     4021 tgcccggcgt caatacggga taataccgcg ccacatagca gaactttaaa agtgctcatc
     4081 attggaaaac gttcttcggg gcgaaaactc tcaaggatct taccgctgtt gagatccagt
     4141 tcgatgtaac ccactcgtgc acccaactga tcttcagcat cttttacttt caccagcgtt
     4201 tctgggtgag caaaaacagg aaggcaaaat gccgcaaaaa agggaataag ggcgacacgg
     4261 aaatgttgaa tactcatact cttccttttt caatattatt gaagcattta tcagggttat
     4321 tgtctcatga gcggatacat atttgaatgt atttagaaaa ataaacaaat aggggttccg
     4381 cgcacatttc cccgaaaagt gccacctgac gtctaagaaa ccattattat catgacatta
     4441 acctataaaa ataggcgtat cacgaggcca actgtgggaa tactcaggta tcgtaagatg
     4501 caagagttcg aatctcttag caaccattat ttttttcctc aacataacga gaacacacag
     4561 gggcgctatc gcacagaatc aaattcgatg actggaaatt ttttgttaat ttcagaggtc
     4621 gcctgacgca tatacctttt tcaactgaaa aattgggaga aaaaggaaag gtgagaggcc
     4681 ggaaccggct tttcatatag aatagagaag cgttcatgac taaatgcttg catcacaata
     4741 cttgaagttg acaatattat ttaaggacct attgtttttt ccaataggtg gttagcaatc
     4801 gtcttacttt ctaacttttc ttacctttta catttcagca atatatatat atatttcaag
     4861 gatataccat tctaatgtct gcccctatgt ctgcccctaa gaagatcgtc gttttgccag
     4921 gtgaccacgt tggtcaagaa atcacagccg aagccattaa ggttcttaaa gctatttctg
     4981 atgttcgttc caatgtcaag ttcgatttcg aaaatcattt aattggtggt gctgctatcg
     5041 atgctacagg tgtcccactt ccagatgagg cgctggaagc ctccaagaag gttgatgccg
     5101 ttttgttagg tgctgtgggt ggtcctaaat ggggtacagg tagtgttaga cctgaacaag
     5161 gtttactaaa aatccgtaaa gaacttcaat tgtacgccaa cttaagacca tgtaactttg
     5221 catccgactc tcttttagac ttatctccaa tcaagccaca atttgctaaa ggtactgact
     5281 tcgttgttgt cagagaatta gtgggaggta tttactttgg taagagaaag gaagacgatg
     5341 gtgatggtgt cgcttgggat agtgaacaat acaccgttcc agaagtgcaa agaatcacaa
     5401 gaatggccgc tttcatggcc ctacaacatg agccaccatt gcctatttgg tccttggata
     5461 aagctaatgt tttggcctct tcaagattat ggagaaaaac tgtggaggaa accatcaaga
     5521 acgaatttcc tacattgaag gttcaacatc aattgattga ttctgccgcc atgatcctag
     5581 ttaagaaccc aacccaccta aatggtatta taatcaccag caacatgttt ggtgatatca
     5641 tctccgatga agcctccgtt atcccaggtt ccttgggttt gttgccatct gcgtccttgg
     5701 cctctttgcc agacaagaac accgcatttg gtttgtacga accatgccac ggttctgctc
     5761 cagatttgcc aaagaataag gttgacccta tcgccactat cttgtctgct gcaatgatgt
     5821 tgaaattgtc attgaacttg cctgaagaag gtaaggccat tgaagatgca gttaaaaagg
     5881 ttttggatgc aggtatcaga actggtgatt taggtggttc caacagtacc accgaagtcg
     5941 gtgatgctgt cgccgaagaa gttaagaaaa tccttgctta aaaagattct ctttttttat
     6001 gatatttgta cataaacttt ataaatgaaa ttcataatag aaacgacacg aaattacaaa
     6061 atggaatatg ttcatagggt aggccctttc gtctcgcgcg tttcggtgat gacggtgaaa
     6121 acctctgaca catgcagctc ccggagacgg tcacagcttg tctgtaagcg gatgccggga
     6181 gcagacaagc ccgtcagggc gcgtcagcgg gtgttggcgg gtgtcggggc tggcttaact
     6241 atgcggcatc agagcagatt gtactgagag tgcaccatat gcggtgtgaa ataccgcaca
     6301 gatgcgtaag gagaaaatac cgcatcaggc gccattcgcc attcaggctg cgcaactgtt
     6361 gggaagggcg atcggtgcgg gcctcttcgc tattacgcca gctggcgaaa gggggatgtg
     6421 ctgcaaggcg attaagttgg gtaacgccag ggttttccca gtcacgacgt tgtaaaacga
     6481 cggccagtga attcgagct
//
