[The description below was written by a language model from this plasmid's Addgene catalogue record and the feature table of its GenBank file.]
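Description:
pDS257 is a 6.5 kb yeast expression plasmid built on YIPlac128, an integrating-type backbone. Consistent with that, the feature table shows no yeast replication origin or centromere, so stable maintenance in Saccharomyces cerevisiae depends on chromosomal integration. Transformants are selected through the LEU2 auxotrophic marker, which is carried with its own promoter. In E. coli the plasmid replicates from a high-copy ColE1/pUC-type origin and is selected with the beta-lactamase (ampicillin resistance) gene. Remnants of the lacZ region (lac promoter, operator and M13 primer sites) flank the cloning site.

The payload is a cassette of about 2.2 kb inserted between SacI and SphI. It consists of the galactose-inducible, Gal4-regulated GAL1 promoter, a Mid2(SS/TM)-GFP-LOVpep fusion coding sequence, and the CYC1 transcription terminator. The Mid2 portion is reduced to the signal sequence and transmembrane helix of this yeast protein, so it serves as a membrane anchor rather than a functional Mid2. GFP, recorded as the S65T variant, allows the fusion to be visualised. LOVpep is based on the Avena sativa LOV2 domain (residues 404–540) with the point mutations G528A and N534E. Only GFP is annotated as a coding feature in the table. The Mid2 and LOVpep segments are not labelled and presumably occupy the unannotated stretches on either side of GFP.

The construct belongs to the TULIPs system of tunable, light-controlled interacting protein tags. It supplies the membrane-anchored, light-responsive half of the interaction pair, so that a partner protein carrying the cognate binding tag can be recruited to the membrane on illumination in yeast cells.
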