Addgene plasmid #34971: pDS257
Purpose: Expresses Mid2(SS/TM), containing only the signal sequence and transmembrane helix, fused to GFP and LOVpep.
Depositing lab: Michael Glotzer. Depositing organization: University of Chicago. Publication: TULIPs: tunable, light-controlled interacting protein tags for cell biology. Strickland D, Lin Y, Wagner E, Hope CM, Zayner J, Antoniou C, Sosnick TR, Weiss EL, Glotzer M. Nat Methods. 2012 Mar 4. doi: 10.1038/nmeth.1904. PubMed 22388287.
Backbone
  Vector backbone: YIPlac128
  Backbone size w/o insert (bp): 4263
  Modifications to backbone: PGAL-Mid2(SS/TM)-GFP-LOVpep-TCYC1 cassette inserted into YIPlac128
  Vector type: Yeast Expression
  Selectable markers: LEU2
Growth in bacteria
  Bacterial resistance: Ampicillin, 100 μg/mL
  Growth temperature: 37°C
  Growth strain: DH5alpha
  Copy number: High Copy
Gene/Insert
  Gene/Insert name: Mid2(SS/TM)-GFP-LOVpep
  Species: S. cerevisiae (budding yeast); A. sativa
  Insert size (bp): 2236
  Cloning method: Restriction Enzyme; 5′ cloning site SacI (not destroyed); 3′ cloning site SphI (destroyed during cloning)
  Sequencing primers: 5′ M13 fwd; 3′ M13 rev
Resource information
  A portion of this plasmid was derived from a plasmid made by: GFP(S65T) CDS and other sequences from pGREG plasmids (EUROSCARF). A. sativa LOV2 CDS from Kevin Gardner, UT Southwestern Medical Center
Terms and licenses: Academic/Nonprofit Terms; Industry Terms: Not Available to Industry
Depositor comments: The LOV2 domain is amino acids 404-540 and differs from the wild-type A. sativa LOV2 sequence by the point mutations G528A and N534E. See Strickland et al. for details.
How to cite: pDS257 was a gift from Michael Glotzer (Addgene plasmid # 34971 ; http://n2t.net/addgene:34971 ; RRID:Addgene_34971)
