>Addgene plasmid #34971 | pDS257 | addgene partial sequence | sequence record 44353 | GAL1 5'-AATATACCTCTATACTTTAACGTC-3'
GGCCGCACTAGTGGATCCCCCGGGCTGCAGGAATTCGATATCAAGCTTATCGATACCGTCGACAATGTTG
TCTTTCACAACCAAGAATAGTTTCCGCTTATTACTTTTAATACTGTCATGCATATCGACGATACGCGCAC
AATTTTTCGTGCAATCATCATCTTCGAATTCGGGTCTTTCTAAAAAAAATAGAAACATCGTCATTGGTTG
TGTGGTTGGTATTGGTGTACCACTGATTCTGGTGATACTGGCTTTAATTTACATGTTTTGTATCCAATCA
TCAAGGACGGACGCGTCGACCTCGACAATGAGTAAAGGAGAAGAACTTTTCACTGGAGTTGTCCCAATTC
TTGTTGAATTAGATGGTGATGTTAATGGGCACAAATTTTCTGTCAGTGGAGAGGGTGAAGGTGATGCAAC
ATACGGAAAACTTACCCTTAAATTTATTTGCACTACTGGAAAACTACCTGTTCCATGGCCAACACTTGTC
ACTACCTTCACTTATGGTGTTCAATGCTTTTCAAGATACCCAGATCATATGAAACGGCATGACTTTTTCA
AGAGTGCCATGCCCGAAGGTTATGTACAGGAAAGAACTATATTTTTCAAAGATGACGGGAACTACAAGAC
ACGTGCTGAAGTCAAGTTTGAAGGTGATACCCTTGTTAATAGAATCGAGTTAAAAGGTATTGATTTTAAA
GAAGATGGAAACATTCTTGGACACAAATTGGAATACAACTATAACTCACACAATGTATACATCATGGCAG
ACAAA
