>Addgene plasmid #34971 | pDS257 | addgene partial sequence | sequence record 44910 | CYC1 5'-GCGTGAATGTAAGCGTGAC-3'
TATCCACCGCTTTATCAATCTCTTCTGCAGTTTTCTTAATCAGCATGACTGCCTCTCTCTCGGCAGCATC
TCGGACATGCTCAGTTCCATCCAACTGAACCCCAATAAAGTACTGGACATCTCCCTTCTGATCTCGCATA
GGCTGCAAGTGAAAGAGGTTCCAGAACTTTTTACCACTCTTTGTATAATTAATCAGCTGAACAGTGACCT
CTGTTTGGTTATCTATGGCATCTCTAATTTTTCTCACTGTCGCGCGATCAGTTTCAGGACCTTGTAGAAA
CCTGCAGTTTCTTCCCAAAATTTCTTCACGGCTATATTCTGTCAACTGCAAGAAACTATCGGACGCGAAT
ATAATGGGATTATCTGGCAATCTTGGGTCAGTAATGACAAAGTTCTTCTCAATACGTTCAAGTGTAGTAG
CCAACCTAGGACTTCCACCTGAACCTCCAGATCCACCTTTGTATAGTTCATCCATGCCATGTGTAATCCC
AGCAGCTGTTACAAACTCAAGAAGGACCATGTGGTCTCTCTTTTCGTTGGGATCTTTCGAAAGGGCAGAT
TGTGTGGACAGGTAATGGTTGTCTGGTAAAAGGACAGGGCCATCGCCAATTGGAGTATTTTGTTGATAAT
GGTCTGCTAGTTGAACGCTTCCATCTTCAATGTTGTGTCTAATTTTGAAGTTAACTTTGATTCCATTCTT
TTGTTTGTCTGCCATGATGTATACATTGTGTGAGTTATAGTTGTATTCCAATTTGTGTCCAAGAATGTTT
CCATCTTCTTTA
